>Addgene plasmid #37729 | pUASP YFP Rab26 WT | addgene partial sequence | sequence record 59079 | EGFP-C 5'-CATGGTCCTGCTGGAGTTCGTG-3'
AGTCCGGACTCAGATCTCGAGCTCAAGCTTCGAATTCTGCAGTCGACGGTACCGCGGGCCCGGGATCATC
AACAAGTTTGTACAAAAAAGCAGGCTTAATGCACCCAGCCCCGTCCAACGCCCATCAGCAGCCCTTCGAT
GATACGGTTAACCACAAGACGATCCTGCTGGGGGATTCGGGCGTGGGAAAGACCTCCTTCCTGGTCAAAT
ACAATACGGGCGAGTTCCGACTGGGTTCCTTTTCCGCCACAGTGGGCATTGCGCTTACGAACAAAGTGGT
GGTCGTCGATGGAACGCGCGTCAAGCTGCAAATCTGGGACACAGCTGGTCAGGAGCGATTCCGGAGCGTT
ACCCACGCCTATTATCGCGACGCGCACGCTCTACTGCTGCTGTACGACGTGACCAACAAGACCACCTATG
ACAACATTCGCGCCTGGCTGGGCGAGATCCGGGAGTACGCGCAGGAGGACGTGGTCATCGTTTTAATAGG
CAACAAGGCCGACTGCAGCGGCAGCGAGCGGCAGGTGAAGCGGGAGGATGGGGAGCGTTTGGGGCGGGAG
CACAACGTGCCCTTCATGGAGACCTCGGCCAAGACGGGACTCAATGTGGAGCTGTCCTTCACAGCGGTGG
CCAGGCAACTAAAGAGTCGCGGCTACGAGCACGGCGATGATGGAAAGTTCAATGTGCATGATTTTGTGCG
TGACAATACAAAGGCGCGCTCGGTTTGCGCCC
