[The description below was written by a language model from this plasmid's Addgene catalogue record.]
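Description:
pUASP YFP Rab26 WT is a Drosophila expression plasmid built on the pUASP backbone (about 9.9 kb without insert), carrying the wild-type coding sequence of the D. melanogaster small GTPase Rab26. It is propagated in E. coli under ampicillin selection; the copy number is not recorded, and no feature table accompanies the entry, so the bacterial origin and any fly transformation marker or transposon ends present in the backbone are not documented here.

The insert was introduced by Gateway recombination downstream of a YFP coding sequence supplied by the backbone, so the product is an N-terminally YFP-tagged Rab26 fusion. N-terminal tagging is the usual choice for Rab proteins because it leaves free the C-terminus, which is normally lipid-modified for membrane attachment. The promoter is listed as GAL4, meaning that transcription is GAL4-responsive: pUASP-type vectors place upstream activating sequences (UAS) ahead of a minimal promoter, so the fusion is expressed only in cells that supply the yeast GAL4 transcription factor. In the binary GAL4/UAS system, this lets a fly line carrying the construct be crossed to different GAL4 driver lines to direct expression to chosen tissues or developmental stages. UASp vectors are generally favoured where expression in the female germline as well as somatic tissue is wanted.

The "WT" designation marks this as the unmutated Rab26 form, and the associated publication describes a broad collection covering the Drosophila Rab family. The construct is suited to visualising the subcellular localisation of Rab26 and the membrane compartments it marks, and to studying its role in vesicle trafficking in living or fixed fly tissues.
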