Addgene plasmid #37729: pUASP YFP Rab26 WT
Depositing lab: Matthew Scott. Depositing organization: Stanford University. Publication: Thirty-one flavors of Drosophila rab proteins. Zhang J, Schulze KL, Hiesinger PR, Suyama K, Wang S, Fish M, Acar M, Hoskins RA, Bellen HJ, Scott MP. Genetics. 2007 Jun;176(2):1307-22. Epub 2007 Apr 3. 10.1534/genetics.106.066761 PubMed 17409086.
Backbone
  Vector backbone: pUASP
  Backbone size w/o insert (bp): 9939
  Vector type: Insect Expression ; Drosophila
Growth in bacteria
  Bacterial resistance: Ampicillin, 100 μg/mL
  Growth temperature: 37°C
  Growth strain: Top10
  Copy number: Unknown
Gene/Insert
  Gene/Insert name: Rab26
  Species: D. melanogaster (fly)
  Entrez Gene: Rab26 (a.k.a. Dmel_CG34410, AAF51708, CG32439, CG34410, CG7605, DmRab26, Dmel\CG34410, Dmel_CG32439, Dmel_CG7605, rab26)
  Promoter: GAL4
  Tag / fusion protein: YFP (N terminal on backbone)
  Cloning method: Gateway Cloning
  Sequencing primers: 5′ EGFP-C; 3′ pUASp-3 5'-AGGTTTAACCAGGGGATGCT
Terms and licenses: Academic/Nonprofit Terms; Industry Terms: Not Available to Industry
How to cite: pUASP YFP Rab26 WT was a gift from Matthew Scott (Addgene plasmid # 37729 ; http://n2t.net/addgene:37729 ; RRID:Addgene_37729)
